>Addgene plasmid #102951 | pJH124 | depositor full sequence | sequence record 194906 | pJH124 sequence 8353 bps
AGGTGGCACTTTTCGGGGAAATGTGCGCGGAACCCCTATTTGTTTATTTTTCTAAATACATTCAAATATG
TATCCGCTCATGAGACAATAACCCTGATAAATGCTTCAATAATATTGAAAAAGGAAGAGTATGAGTATTC
AACATTTCCGTGTCGCCCTTATTCCCTTTTTTGCGGCATTTTGCCTTCCTGTTTTTGCTCACCCAGAAAC
GCTGGTGAAAGTAAAAGATGCTGAAGATCAGTTGGGTGCACGAGTGGGTTACATCGAACTGGATCTCAAC
AGCGGTAAGATCCTTGAGAGTTTTCGCCCCGAAGAACGTTTTCCAATGATGAGCACTTTTAAAGTTCTGC
TATGTGGCGCGGTATTATCCCGTGTTGACGCCGGGCAAGAGCAACTCGGTCGCCGCATACACTATTCTCA
GAATGACTTGGTTGAGTACTCACCAGTCACAGAAAAGCATCTTACGGATGGCATGACAGTAAGAGAATTA
TGCAGTGCTGCCATAACCATGAGTGATAACACTGCGGCCAACTTACTTCTGACAACGATCGGAGGACCGA
AGGAGCTAACCGCTTTTTTGCACAACATGGGGGATCATGTAACTCGCCTTGATCGTTGGGAACCGGAGCT
GAATGAAGCCATACCAAACGACGAGCGTGACACCACGATGCCTGCAGCAATGGCAACAACGTTGCGCAAA
CTATTAACTGGCGAACTACTTACTCTAGCTTCCCGGCAACAATTAATAGACTGGATGGAGGCGGATAAAG
TTGCAGGACCACTTCTGCGCTCGGCCCTTCCGGCTGGCTGGTTTATTGCTGATAAATCTGGAGCCGGTGA
GCGTGGGTCTCGCGGTATCATTGCAGCACTGGGGCCAGATGGTAAGCCCTCCCGTATCGTAGTTATCTAC
ACGACGGGGAGTCAGGCAACTATGGATGAACGAAATAGACAGATCGCTGAGATAGGTGCCTCACTGATTA
AGCATTGGTAACTGTCAGACCAAGTTTACTCATATATACTTTAGATTGATTTAAAACTTCATTTTTAATT
TAAAAGGATCTAGGTGAAGATCCTTTTTGATAATCTCATGACCAAAATCCCTTAACGTGAGTTTTCGTTC
CACTGAGCGTCAGACCCCGTAGAAAAGATCAAAGGATCTTCTTGAGATCCTTTTTTTCTGCGCGTAATCT
GCTGCTTGCAAACAAAAAAACCACCGCTACCAGCGGTGGTTTGTTTGCCGGATCAAGAGCTACCAACTCT
TTTTCCGAAGGTAACTGGCTTCAGCAGAGCGCAGATACCAAATACTGTCCTTCTAGTGTAGCCGTAGTTA
GGCCACCACTTCAAGAACTCTGTAGCACCGCCTACATACCTCGCTCTGCTAATCCTGTTACCAGTGGCTG
CTGCCAGTGGCGATAAGTCGTGTCTTACCGGGTTGGACTCAAGACGATAGTTACCGGATAAGGCGCAGCG
GTCGGGCTGAACGGGGGGTTCGTGCACACAGCCCAGCTTGGAGCGAACGACCTACACCGAACTGAGATAC
CTACAGCGTGAGCTATGAGAAAGCGCCACGCTTCCCGAAGGGAGAAAGGCGGACAGGTATCCGGTAAGCG
GCAGGGTCGGAACAGGAGAGCGCACGAGGGAGCTTCCAGGGGGAAACGCCTGGTATCTTTATAGTCCTGT
CGGGTTTCGCCACCTCTGACTTGAGCGTCGATTTTTGTGATGCTCGTCAGGGGGGCGGAGCCTATGGAAA
AACGCCAGCAACGCGGCCTTTTTACGGTTCCTGGCCTTTTGCTGGCCTTTTGCTCACATGTTCTTTCCTG
CGTTATCCCCTGATTCTGTGGATAACCGTATTACCGCCTTTGAGTGAGCTGATACCGCTCGCCGCAGCCG
AACGACCGAGCGCAGCGAGTCAGTGAGCGAGGAAGCGGAAGAGCGCCTGATGCGGTATTTTCTCCTTACG
CATCTGTGCGGTATTTCACACCGCATATGGTGCACTCTCAGTACAATCTGCTCTGATGCCGCATAGTTAA
GCCAGTATACACTCCGCTATCGCTACGTGACTGGGTCATGGCTGCGCCCCGACACCCGCCAACACCCGCT
GACGCGCCCTGACGGGCTTGTCTGCTCCCGGCATCCGCTTACAGACAAGCTGTGACCGTCTCCGGGAGCT
GCATGTGTCAGAGGTTTTCACCGTCATCACCGAAACGCGCGAGGCAGCAACTTCTTTTCTTTTTTTTTCT
TTCCATATACATATCCATATCTAATCTTACTTATATGTTGTGGAAATGTAAAGAGCCCCATTATCTTAGC
CTAAAAAAACCTTCTCTTTGGAACTTTCAGTAATACGCTTAACTGCTCATTGCTATATTGAAGTACGGAT
TAGAAGCCGCCGAGCGGGTGACAGCCCTCCGAAGGAAGACTCTCCTCCGTGCGTCCTCGTCTTCACCGGT
CGCGTTCCTGAAACGCAGATGTGCCTCGCGCCGCACTGCTCCGAACAATAAAGATTCTACAATACTAGCT
TTTATGGTTATGAAGAGGAAAAATTGGCAGTAACCTGGCCCCACAAACCTTCAAATAACGAATCAAATTA
ACAACCATAGGATGATAATGCGATTAGTTTTTTAGCCTTATTTCTGGGGTAATTAATCAGCGAAGCGATG
ATTTTTGATCTATCAACAGATATATCAATGCCAAAACTGCATAACCACTTTAACTAATACTTTCAACATT
TTCAGTTTGTATTACTTCTTATTCAAATGTCATAAAAGTATCAACAAAAAATTGTTAATATACCTCTATA
CTTTAACGTCAAGGAGAAAAAACAAGCTTTGCAAAGATGGACTACAAGGATGACGACGATAAGGGAAAGT
CTTACCCAACTGTGAGTGCTGATTACCAGGACGCCGTTGAGAAGGCGAAGAAGAAGCTCAGAGGCTTCAT
CGCTGAGAAGAGATGCGCTCCTCTAATGCTCCGTTTGGCATTCCACTCTGCTGGAACCTTTGACAAGGGC
ACGAAGACCGGTGGACCCTTCGGAACCATCAAGCACCCTGCCGAACTGGCTCACAGCGCTAACAACGGTC
TTGACATCGCTGTTAGGCTTTTGGAGCCACTCAAGGCGGAGTTCCCTATTTTGAGCTACGCCGATTTCTA
CCAGTTGGCTGGCGTTGTTGCCGTTGAGGTCACGGGTGGACCTAAGGTTCCATTCCACCCTGGAAGAGAG
GACAAGCCTGAGCCACCACCAGAGGGTCGCTTGCCCGATCCCACTAAGGGTTCTGACCATTTGAGAGATG
TGTTTGGCAAAGCTATGGGGCTTACTGACCAAGATATCGTTGCTCTATCTGGGGGTCACACTATTGGAGC
TGCACACAAGGAGCGTTCTGGATTTGAGGGTCCCTGGACCTCTAATCCTCTTATTTTCGACAACTCATAC
TTCACGGAGTTGTTGAGTGGTGAGAAGGAAGGTCTCCTTCAGCTACCTTCTGACAAGGCTCTTTTGTCTG
ACCCTGTATTCCGCCCTCTCGTTGACAAATATGCAGCGGACGAAGATGCCTTCTTTGCTGATTACGCTGA
GGCTCACCAAAAGCTTTCCGAGCTTGGGTTTGCTGATGCCCTGCAGCTGCCTCCCCTGGAGCGCCTGACC
CTGGACTAAGTCGAGAGATCTATGAATCGTAGATACTGAAAAACCCCGCAAGTTCACTTCAACTGTGCAT
CGTGCACCATCTCAATTTCTTTCATTTATACATCGTTTTGCCTTCTTTTATGTAACTATACTCCTCTAAG
TTTCAATCTTGGCCATGTAACCTCTGATCTATAGAATTTTTTAAATGACTAGAATTAATGCCCATCTTTT
TTTTGGACCTAAATTCTTCATGAAAATATATTACGAGGGCTTATTCAGAAGCTTTGGACTTCTTCGCCAG
AGGTTTGGTCAAGTCTCCAATCAAGGTTGTCGGCTTGTCTACCTTGCCAGAAATTTACGAAAAGATGGAA
AAGGGTCAAATCGTTGGTAGATACGTTGTTGACACTTCTAAATAAGCGAATTTCTTATGATTTATGATTT
TTATTATTAAATAAGTTATAAAAAAAATAAGTGTATACAAATTTTAAAGTGACTCTTAGGTTTTAAAACG
AAAATTCTTGTTCTTGAGTAACTCTTTCCTGTAGGTCAGGTTGCTTTCTCAGGTATAGCATGAGGTCGCT
CTTATTGACCACACCTCTACCGGCATGCCGGTCGAGGGACCTAATAACTTCGTATAGCATACATTATACG
AAGTTATATTAAGGGTTATTGAATATGATCGGAATTGGTCGACTACGTCGTTAAGGCCGTTTCTGACAGA
GTAAAATTCTTGAGGGAACTTTCACCATTATGGGAAATGGTTCAAGAAGGTATTGACTTAAACTCCATCA
AATGGTCAGGTCATTGAGTGTTTTTTATTTGTTGTATTTTTTTTTTTTTAGAGAAAATCCTCCAATATCA
AATTAGGAATCGTAGTTTCATGATTTTCTGTTACACCTAACTTTTTGTGTGGTGCCCTCCTCCTTGTCAA
TATTAATGTTAAAGTGCAATTCTTTTTCCTTATCACGTTGAGCCATTAGTATCAATTTGCTTACCTGTAT
TCCTTTACTATCCTCCTTTTTCTCCTTCTTGATAAATGTATGTAGATTGCGTATATAGTTTCGTCTACCC
TATGAACATATTCCATTTTGTAATTTCGTGTCGTTTCTATTATGAATTTCATTTATAAAGTTTATGTACA
AATATCATAAAAAAAGAGAATCTTTTTAAGCAAGGATTTTCTTAACTTCTTCGGCGACAGCATCACCGAC
TTCGGTGGTACTGTTGGAACCACCTAAATCACCAGTTCTGATACCTGCATCCAAAACCTTTTTAACTGCA
TCTTCAATGGCCTTACCTTCTTCAGGCAAGTTCAATGACAATTTCAACATCATTGCAGCAGACAAGATAG
TGGCGATAGGGTCAACCTTATTCTTTGGCAAATCTGGAGCAGAACCGTGGCATGGTTCGTACAAACCAAA
TGCGGTGTTCTTGTCTGGCAAAGAGGCCAAGGACGCAGATGGCAACAAACCCAAGGAACCTGGGATAACG
GAGGCTTCATCGGAGATGATATCACCAAACATGTTGCTGGTGATTATAATACCATTTAGGTGGGTTGGGT
TCTTAACTAGGATCATGGCGGCAGAATCAATCAATTGATGTTGAACCTTCAATGTAGGGAATTCGTTCTT
GATGGTTTCCTCCACAGTTTTTCTCCATAATCTTGAAGAGGCCAAAACATTAGCTTTATCCAAGGACCAA
ATAGGCAATGGTGGCTCATGTTGTAGGGCCATGAAAGCGGCCATTCTTGTGATTCTTTGCACTTCTGGAA
CGGTGTATTGTTCACTATCCCAAGCGACACCATCACCATCGTCTTCCTTTCTCTTACCAAAGTAAATACC
TCCCACTAATTCTCTGACAACAACGAAGTCAGTACCTTTAGCAAATTGTGGCTTGATTGGAGATAAGTCT
AAAAGAGAGTCGGATGCAAAGTTACATGGTCTTAAGTTGGCGTACAATTGAAGTTCTTTACGGATTTTTA
GTAAACCTTGTTCAGGTCTAACACTACCGGTACCCCATTTAGGACCACCCACAGCACCTAACAAAACGGC
ATCAACCTTCTTGGAGGCTTCCAGCGCCTCATCTGGAAGTGGGACACCTGTAGCATCGATAGCAGCACCA
CCAATTAAATGATTTTCGAAATCGAACTTGACATTGGAACGAACATCAGAAATAGCTTTAAGAACCTTAA
TGGCTTCGGCTGTGATTTCTTGACCAACGTGGTCACCTGGCAAAACGACGATCTTCTTAGGGGCAGACAT
AGGGGCAGACATTAGAATGGTATATCCTTGAAATATATATATATATTGCTGAAATGTAAAAGGTAAGAAA
AGTTAGAAAGTAAGACGATTGCTAACCACCTATTGGAAAAAACAATAGGTCCTTAAATAATATTGTCAAC
TTCAAGTATTGTGATGCAAGCATTTAGTCATGAACGCTTCTCTATTCTATATGAAAAGCCGGTTCCGGCC
TCTCACCTTTCCTTTTTCTCCCAATTTTTCAGTTGAAAAAGGTATATGCGTCAGGCGACCTCTGAAATTA
ACAAAAAATTTCCAGTCATCGAATTTGATTCTGTGCGATAGCGCCCCTGTGTGTTCTCGTTATGTTGAGG
AAAAAAATAATGGTTGCTAAGAGATTCGAACTCTTGCATCTTACGATACCTGAGTATTCCCACAGTTCCT
TACCACTCTTTTGTTACTCTATTGATCCAGCTCAGCAAAGGCAGTGTGATCTAAGATTCTATCTTCGCGA
TGTAGTAAAACTAGCTAGACCGAGAAAGAGACTAGAAATGCAAAAGGCACTTCTACAATGGCTGCCATCA
TTATTATCCGATGTGACGCTGCAGCTTCTCAATGATATTCGAATACGCTTTGAGGAGATACAGCCTAATA
TCCGACAAACTGTTTTACAGATTTACGATCGTACTTGTTACCCATCATTGAATTTTGAACATCCGAACCT
GGGAGTTTTCCCTGAAACAGATAGTATATTTGAACCTGTATAATAATATATAGTCTAGCGCTTTACGGAA
GACAATGTATGTATTTCGGTTCCTGGAGAAACTATTGCATCTATTGCATAGGTAATCTTGCACGTCGCAT
CCCCGGTTCATTTTCTGCGTTTCCATCTTGCACTTCAATAGCATATCTTTGTTAACGAAGCATCTGTGCT
TCATTTTGTAGAACAAAAATGCAACGCGAGAGCGCTAATTTTTCAAACAAAGAATCTGAGCTGCATTTTT
ACAGAACAGAAATGCAACGCGAAAGCGCTATTTTACCAACGAAGAATCTGTGCTTCATTTTTGTAAAACA
AAAATGCAACGCGAGAGCGCTAATTTTTCAAACAAAGAATCTGAGCTGCATTTTTACAGAACAGAAATGC
AACGCGAGAGCGCTATTTTACCAACAAAGAATCTATACTTCTTTTTTGTTCTACAAAAATGCATCCCGAG
AGCGCTATTTTTCTAACAAAGCATCTTAGATTACTTTTTTTCTCCTTTGTGCGCTCTATAATGCAGTCTC
TTGATAACTTTTTGCACTGTAGGTCCGTTAAGGTTAGAAGAAGGCTACTTTGGTGTCTATTTTCTCTTCC
ATAAAAAAAGCCTGACTCCACTTCCCGCGTTTACTGATTACTAGCGAAGCTGCGGGTGCATTTTTTCAAG
ATAAAGGCATCCCCGATTATATTCTATACCGATGTGGATTGCGCATACTTTGTGAACAGAAAGTGATAGC
GTTGATGATTCTTCATTGGTCAGAAAATTATGAACGGTTTCTTCTATTTTGTCTCTATATACTACGTATA
GGAAATGTTTACATTTTCGTATTGTTTTCGATTCACTCTATGAATAGTTCTTACTACAATTTTTTTGTCT
AAAGAGTAATACTAGAGATAAACATAAAAAATGTAGAGGTCGAGTTTAGATGCAAGTTCAAGGAGCGAAA
GGTGGATGGGTAGGTTATATAGGGATATAGCACAGAGATATATAGCAAAGAGATACTTTTGAGCAATGTT
TGTGGAAGCGGTATTCGCAATATTTTAGTAGCTCGTTACAGTCCGGTGCGTTTTTGGTTTTTTGAAAGTG
CGTCTTCAGAGCGCTTTTGGTTTTCAAAAGCGCTCTGAAGTTCCTATACTTTCTAGAGAATAGGAACTTC
GGAATAGGAACTTCAAAGCGTTTCCGAAAACGAGCGCTTCCGAAAATGCAACGCGAGCTGCGCACATACA
GCTCACTGTTCACGTCGCACCTATATCTGCGTGTTGCCTGTATATATATATACATGAGAAGAACGGCATA
GTGCGTGTTTATGCTTAAATGCGTACTTATATGCGTCTATTTATGTAGGATGAAAGGTAGTCTAGTACCT
CCTGTGATATTATCCCATTCCATGCGGGGTATCGTATGCTTCCTTCAGCACTACCCTTTAGCTGTTCTAT
ATGCTGCCACTCCTCAATTGGATTAGTCTCATCCTTCAATGCTATCATTTCCTTTGATATTGGATCATAT
GCATAGTACCGAGAAACTAGTGCGAAGTAGTGATCAGGTATTGCTGTTATCTGATGAGTATACGTTGTCC
TGGCCACGGCAGAAGCACGCTTATCGCTCCAATTTCCCACAACATTAGTCAACTCCGTTAGGCCCTTCAT
TGAAAGAAATGAGGTCATCAAATGTCTTCCAATGTGAGATTTTGGGCCATTTTTTATAGCAAAGATTGAA
TAAGGCGCATTTTTCTTCAAAGC
Features (pLannotate 1.2.2; 19 found; start..end, strand, type, name):
     26..130     +  promoter       AmpR promoter: bla
    131..991     +  CDS            AmpR: β-lactamase; bla; confers resistance to ampicillin, carbenicillin, and related antibiotics
   1162..1750    +  rep_origin     ori: high-copy-number ColE1/pMB1/pBR322/pUC origin of replication
   1936..2076    -  misc_feature   bom: basis of mobility region from pBR322
   2178..2218    -  CDS            rop (fragment): Rop protein, which maintains plasmids at low copy number; rop
   2217..2242    +  promoter       ADH1 promoter (fragment): S. cerevisiae ADH1; promoter for alcohol dehydrogenase 1
   2376..2493    +  protein_bind   UAS: upstream activating sequence mediating Gal4-dependent induction Gal4
   2740..2816    +  promoter       TPGI promoter (fragment): S. cerevisiae GAL1 promoter modified to contain two copies of the tet operator (Ellis et al., 2009)
   2843..2866    +  CDS            3xFLAG (fragment): three tandem FLAG® epitope tags
   2863..3610    +  CDS            APEX2 (fragment): soybean ascorbate peroxidase, engineered to serve as a monomeric tag for electron microscopy and live-cell proteomics (Lam et al., 2015) more active than the original APEX due to the A134P mutation
   3617..3643    +  CDS            NES: nuclear export signal from the HIV Rev protein (Fischer et al., 1995)
   3898..4032    +  CDS            ADH1 (fragment): ADH1_YEAST - Also known as ADC1. Experimental evidence at protein level: Swiss-Prot protein existence level 1. This isozyme preferentially catalyzes the conversion of primary unbranched alcohols to their corresponding aldehydes. Also shows activity toward secondary alcohols. From Saccharomyces cerevisiae (strain ATCC 204508 / S288c) (Baker's yeast).
   4036..4223    +  terminator     ADH1 terminator: S. cerevisiae ADH1; transcription terminator for the S. cerevisiae alcohol dehydrogenase 1 (ADH1) gene
   4244..4277    +  protein_bind   loxP: Cre-mediated recombination occurs in the 8-bp core sequence (GCATACAT). Cre recombinase
   4302..4424    +  CDS            NFS1 (fragment): NFS1_YEAST - Also known as SPL1 From Saccharomyces cerevisiae (strain ATCC 204508 / S288c) (Baker's yeast).
   4786..5880    -  CDS            LEU2: 3-isopropylmalate dehydrogenase, required for leucine biosynthesis; S. cerevisiae LEU2; yeast auxotrophic marker
   5893..6297    -  promoter       LEU2 promoter: S. cerevisiae LEU2
   6261..6620    +  CDS            RAF1 (fragment): RAF_YEAST - Experimental evidence at transcript level: Swiss-Prot protein existence level 2. Antagonizes transcriptional repression of recombinase FLP by REP1-REP2. May play a role in plasmid partitioning. From Saccharomyces cerevisiae (strain ATCC 204508 / S288c) (Baker's yeast).
   6774..8116    -  rep_origin     2μ ori: yeast 2μ plasmid origin of replication
