>Addgene plasmid #102951 | pJH124 | addgene full sequence | sequence record 199558 | Addgene NGS Result
AGGTGGCACTTTTCGGGGAAATGTGCGCGGAACCCCTATTTGTTTATTTTTCTAAATACATTCAAATATG
TATCCGCTCATGAGACAATAACCCTGATAAATGCTTCAATAATATTGAAAAAGGAAGAGTATGAGTATTC
AACATTTCCGTGTCGCCCTTATTCCCTTTTTTGCGGCATTTTGCCTTCCTGTTTTTGCTCACCCAGAAAC
GCTGGTGAAAGTAAAAGATGCTGAAGATCAGTTGGGTGCACGAGTGGGTTACATCGAACTGGATCTCAAC
AGCGGTAAGATCCTTGAGAGTTTTCGCCCCGAAGAACGTTTTCCAATGATGAGCACTTTTAAAGTTCTGC
TATGTGGCGCGGTATTATCCCGTGTTGACGCCGGGCAAGAGCAACTCGGTCGCCGCATACACTATTCTCA
GAATGACTTGGTTGAGTACTCACCAGTCACAGAAAAGCATCTTACGGATGGCATGACAGTAAGAGAATTA
TGCAGTGCTGCCATAACCATGAGTGATAACACTGCGGCCAACTTACTTCTGACAACGATCGGAGGACCGA
AGGAGCTAACCGCTTTTTTGCACAACATGGGGGATCATGTAACTCGCCTTGATCGTTGGGAACCGGAGCT
GAATGAAGCCATACCAAACGACGAGCGTGACACCACGATGCCTGCAGCAATGGCAACAACGTTGCGCAAA
CTATTAACTGGCGAACTACTTACTCTAGCTTCCCGGCAACAATTAATAGACTGGATGGAGGCGGATAAAG
TTGCAGGACCACTTCTGCGCTCGGCCCTTCCGGCTGGCTGGTTTATTGCTGATAAATCTGGAGCCGGTGA
GCGTGGGTCTCGCGGTATCATTGCAGCACTGGGGCCAGATGGTAAGCCCTCCCGTATCGTAGTTATCTAC
ACGACGGGGAGTCAGGCAACTATGGATGAACGAAATAGACAGATCGCTGAGATAGGTGCCTCACTGATTA
AGCATTGGTAACTGTCAGACCAAGTTTACTCATATATACTTTAGATTGATTTAAAACTTCATTTTTAATT
TAAAAGGATCTAGGTGAAGATCCTTTTTGATAATCTCATGACCAAAATCCCTTAACGTGAGTTTTCGTTC
CACTGAGCGTCAGACCCCGTAGAAAAGATCAAAGGATCTTCTTGAGATCCTTTTTTTCTGCGCGTAATCT
GCTGCTTGCAAACAAAAAAACCACCGCTACCAGCGGTGGTTTGTTTGCCGGATCAAGAGCTACCAACTCT
TTTTCCGAAGGTAACTGGCTTCAGCAGAGCGCAGATACCAAATACTGTCCTTCTAGTGTAGCCGTAGTTA
GGCCACCACTTCAAGAACTCTGTAGCACCGCCTACATACCTCGCTCTGCTAATCCTGTTACCAGTGGCTG
CTGCCAGTGGCGATAAGTCGTGTCTTACCGGGTTGGACTCAAGACGATAGTTACCGGATAAGGCGCAGCG
GTCGGGCTGAACGGGGGGTTCGTGCACACAGCCCAGCTTGGAGCGAACGACCTACACCGAACTGAGATAC
CTACAGCGTGAGCTATGAGAAAGCGCCACGCTTCCCGAAGGGAGAAAGGCGGACAGGTATCCGGTAAGCG
GCAGGGTCGGAACAGGAGAGCGCACGAGGGAGCTTCCAGGGGGAAACGCCTGGTATCTTTATAGTCCTGT
CGGGTTTCGCCACCTCTGACTTGAGCGTCGATTTTTGTGATGCTCGTCAGGGGGGCGGAGCCTATGGAAA
AACGCCAGCAACGCGGCCTTTTTACGGTTCCTGGCCTTTTGCTGGCCTTTTGCTCACATGTTCTTTCCTG
CGTTATCCCCTGATTCTGTGGATAACCGTATTACCGCCTTTGAGTGAGCTGATACCGCTCGCCGCAGCCG
AACGACCGAGCGCAGCGAGTCAGTGAGCGAGGAAGCGGAAGAGCGCCTGATGCGGTATTTTCTCCTTACG
CATCTGTGCGGTATTTCACACCGCATATGGTGCACTCTCAGTACAATCTGCTCTGATGCCGCATAGTTAA
GCCAGTATACACTCCGCTATCGCTACGTGACTGGGTCATGGCTGCGCCCCGACACCCGCCAACACCCGCT
GACGCGCCCTGACGGGCTTGTCTGCTCCCGGCATCCGCTTACAGACAAGCTGTGACCGTCTCCGGGAGCT
GCATGTGTCAGAGGTTTTCACCGTCATCACCGAAACGCGCGAGGCAGCAACTTCTTTTCTTTTTTTTTCT
TTCCATATACATATCCATATCTAATCTTACTTATATGTTGTGGAAATGTAAAGAGCCCCATTATCTTAGC
CTAAAAAAACCTTCTCTTTGGAACTTTCAGTAATACGCTTAACTGCTCATTGCTATATTGAAGTACGGAT
TAGAAGCCGCCGAGCGGGTGACAGCCCTCCGAAGGAAGACTCTCCTCCGTGCGTCCTCGTCTTCACCGGT
CGCGTTCCTGAAACGCAGATGTGCCTCGCGCCGCACTGCTCCGAACAATAAAGATTCTACAATACTAGCT
TTTATGGTTATGAAGAGGAAAAATTGGCAGTAACCTGGCCCCACAAACCTTCAAATGAACGAATCAAATT
AACAACCATAGGATGATAATGCGATTAGTTTTTTAGCCTTATTTCTGGGGTAATTAATCAGCGAAGCGAT
GATTTTTGATCTATTAACAGATATATAAATGCAAAAACTGCATAACCACTTTAACTAATACTTTCAACAT
TTTCGGTTTGTATTACTTCTTATTCAAATGTAATAAAAGTATCAACAAAAAATTGTTAATATACCTCTAT
ACTTTAACGTCAAGGAGAAAAAACAAGCTTTGCAAAGATGGACTACAAGGATGACGACGATAAGGGAAAG
TCTTACCCAACTGTGAGTGCTGATTACCAGGACGCCGTTGAGAAGGCGAAGAAGAAGCTCAGAGGCTTCA
TCGCTGAGAAGAGATGCGCTCCTCTAATGCTCCGTTTGGCATTCCACTCTGCTGGAACCTTTGACAAGGG
CACGAAGACCGGTGGACCCTTCGGAACCATCAAGCACCCTGCCGAACTGGCTCACAGCGCTAACAACGGT
CTTGACATCGCTGTTAGGCTTTTGGAGCCACTCAAGGCGGAGTTCCCTATTTTGAGCTACGCCGATTTCT
ACCAGTTGGCTGGCGTTGTTGCCGTTGAGGTCACGGGTGGACCTAAGGTTCCATTCCACCCTGGAAGAGA
GGACAAGCCTGAGCCACCACCAGAGGGTCGCTTGCCCGATCCCACTAAGGGTTCTGACCATTTGAGAGAT
GTGTTTGGCAAAGCTATGGGGCTTACTGACCAAGATATCGTTGCTCTATCTGGGGGTCACACTATTGGAG
CTGCACACAAGGAGCGTTCTGGATTTGAGGGTCCCTGGACCTCTAATCCTCTTATTTTCGACAACTCATA
CTTCACGGAGTTGTTGAGTGGTGAGAAGGAAGGTCTCCTTCAGCTACCTTCTGACAAGGCTCTTTTGTCT
GACCCTGTATTCCGCCCTCTCGTTGACAAATATGCAGCGGACGAAGATGCCTTCTTTGCTGATTACGCTG
AGGCTCACCAAAAGCTTTCCGAGCTTGGGTTTGCTGATGCCCTGCAGCTGCCTCCCCTGGAGCGCCTGAC
CCTGGACTAAGTCGAGAGATCTATGAATCGTAGATACTGAAAAACCCCGCAAGTTCACTTCAACTGTGCA
TCGTGCACCATCTCAATTTCTTTCATTTATACATCGTTTTGCCTTCTTTTATGTAACTATACTCCTCTAA
GTTTCAATCTTGGCCATGTAACCTCTGATCTATAGAATTTTTTAAATGACTAGAATTAATGCCCATCTTT
TTTTTGGACCTAAATTCTTCATGAAAATATATTACGAGGGCTTATTCAGAAGCTTTGGACTTCTTCGCCA
GAGGTTTGGTCAAGTCTCCAATCAAGGTTGTCGGCTTGTCTACCTTGCCAGAAATTTACGAAAAGATGGA
AAAGGGTCAAATCGTTGGTAGATACGTTGTTGACACTTCTAAATAAGCGAATTTCTTATGATTTATGATT
TTTATTATTAAATAAGTTATAAAAAAAATAAGTGTATACAAATTTTAAAGTGACTCTTAGGTTTTAAAAC
GAAAATTCTTATTCTTGAGTAACTCTTTCCTGTAGGTCAGGTTGCTTTCTCAGGTATAGCATGAGGTCGC
TCTTATTGACCACACCTCTACCGGCATGCCGGTCGAGGGACCTAATAACTTCGTATAGCATACATTATAC
GAAGTTATATTAAGGGTTATTGAATATGATCGGAATTGGTCGACTACGTCGTTAAGGCCGTTTCTGACAG
AGTAAAATTCTTGAGGGAACTTTCACCATTATGGGAAATGGTTCAAGAAGGTATTGACTTAAACTCCATC
AAATGGTCAGGTCATTGAGTGTTTTTTATTTGTTGTATTTTTTTTTTTTTAGAGAAAATCCTCCAATATA
TAAATTAGGAATCATAGTTTCATGATTTTCTGTTACACCTAACTTTTTGTGTGGTGCCCTCCTCCTTGTC
AATATTAATGTTAAAGTGCAATTCTTTTTCCTTATCACGTTGAGCCATTAGTATCAATTTGCTTACCTGT
ATTCCTTTACATCCTCCTTTTTCTCCTTCTTGATAAATGTATGTAGATTGCGTATATAGTTTCGTCTACC
CTATGAACATATTCCATTTTGTAATTTCGTGTCGTTTCTATTATGAATTTCATTTATAAAGTTTATGTAC
AAATATCATAAAAAAAGAGAATCTTTTTAAGCAAGGATTTTCTTAACTTCTTCGGCGACAGCATCACCGA
CTTCGGTGGTACTGTTGGAACCACCTAAATCACCAGTTCTGATACCTGCATCCAAAACCTTTTTAACTGC
ATCTTCAATGGCCTTACCTTCTTCAGGCAAGTTCAATGACAATTTCAACATCATTGCAGCAGACAAGATA
GTGGCGATAGGGTTGACCTTATTCTTTGGCAAATCTGGAGCAGAACCGTGGCATGGTTCGTACAAACCAA
ATGCGGTGTTCTTGTCTGGCAAAGAGGCCAAGGACGCAGATGGCAACAAACCCAAGGAACCTGGGATAAC
GGAGGCTTCATCGGAGATGATATCACCAAACATGTTGCTGGTGATTATAATACCATTTAGGTGGGTTGGG
TTCTTAACTAGGATCATGGCGGCAGAATCAATCAATTGATGTTGAACCTTCAATGTAGGGAATTCGTTCT
TGATGGTTTCCTCCACAGTTTTTCTCCATAATCTTGAAGAGGCCAAAACATTAGCTTTATCCAAGGACCA
AATAGGCAATGGTGGCTCATGTTGTAGGGCCATGAAAGCGGCCATTCTTGTGATTCTTTGCACTTCTGGA
ACGGTGTATTGTTCACTATCCCAAGCGACACCATCACCATCGTCTTCCTTTCTCTTACCAAAGTAAATAC
CTCCCACTAATTCTCTGACAACAACGAAGTCAGTACCTTTAGCAAATTGTGGCTTGATTGGAGATAAGTC
TAAAAGAGAGTCGGATGCAAAGTTACATGGTCTTAAGTTGGCGTACAATTGAAGTTCTTTACGGATTTTT
AGTAAACCTTGTTCAGGTCTAACACTACCGGTACCCCATTTAGGACCACCCACAGCACCTAACAAAACGG
CATCAGCCTTCTTGGAGGCTTCCAGCGCCTCATCTGGAAGTGGAACACCTGTAGCATCGATAGCAGCACC
ACCAATTAAATGATTTTCGAAATCGAACTTGACATTGGAACGAACATCAGAAATAGCTTTAAGAACCTTA
ATGGCTTCGGCTGTGATTTCTTGACCAACGTGGTCACCTGGCAAAACGACGATCTTCTTAGGGGCAGACA
TTAGAATGGTATATCCTTGAAATATATATATATATTGCTGAAATGTAAAAGGTAAGAAAAGTTAGAAAGT
AAGACGATTGCTAACCACCTATTGGAAAAAACAATAGGTCCTTAAATAATATTGTCAACTTCAAGTATTG
TGATGCAAGCATTTAGTCATGAACGCTTCTCTATTCTATATGAAAAGCCGGTTCCGGCGCTCTCACCTTT
CCTTTTTCTCCCAATTTTTCAGTTGAAAAAGGTATATGCGTCAGGCGACCTCTGAAATTAACAAAAAATT
TCCAGTCATCGAATTTGATTCTGTGCGATAGCGCCCCTGTGTGTTCTCGTTATGTTGAGGAAAAAAATAA
TGGTTGCTAAGAGATTCGAACTCTTGCATCTTACGATACTGAGTATTCCCACAGTTCCTTACCACTCTTT
TGTTACTCTATTGATCCAGCTCAGCAAAGGCAGTGTGATCTAAGATTCTATCTTCGCGATGTAGTAAAAC
TAGCTAGACCGAGAAAGAGACTAGAAATGCAAAAGGCACTTCTACAATGGCTGCCATCATTATTATCCGA
TGTGACGCTGCAGCTTCTCAATGATATTCGAATACGCTTTGAGGAGATACAGCCTAATATCCGACAAACT
GTTTTACAGATTTACGATCGTACTTGTTACCCATCATTGAATTTTGAACATCCGAACCTGGGAGTTTTCC
CTGAAACAGATAGTATATTTGAACCTGTATAATAATATATAGTCTAGCGCTTTACGGAAGACAATGTATG
TATTTCGGTTCCTGGAGAAACTATTGCATCTATTGCATAGGTAATCTTGCACGTCGCATCCCCGGTTCAT
TTTCTGCGTTTCCATCTTGCACTTCAATAGCATATCTTTGTTAACGAAGCATCTGTGCTTCATTTTGTAG
AACAAAAATGCAACGCGAGAGCGCTAATTTTTCAAACAAAGAATCTGAGCTGCATTTTTACAGAACAGAA
ATGCAACGCGAAAGCGCTATTTTACCAACGAAGAATCTGTGCTTCATTTTTGTAAAACAAAAATGCAACG
CGAGAGCGCTAATTTTTCAAACAAAGAATCTGAGCTGCATTTTTACAGAACAGAAATGCAACGCGAGAGC
GCTATTTTACCAACAAAGAATCTATACTTCTTTTTTGTTCTACAAAAATGCATCCCGAGAGCGCTATTTT
TCTAACAAAGCATCTTAGATTACTTTTTTTCTCCTTTGTGCGCTCTATAATGCAGTCTCTTGATAACTTT
TTGCACTGTAGGTCCGTTAAGGTTAGAAGAAGGCTACTTTGGTGTCTATTTTCTCTTCCATAAAAAAAGC
CTGACTCCACTTCCCGCGTTTACTGATTACTAGCGAAGCTGCGGGTGCATTTTTTCAAGATAAAGGCATC
CCCGATTATATTCTATACCGATGTGGATTGCGCATACTTTGTGAACAGAAAGTGATAGCGTTGATGATTC
TTCATTGGTCAGAAAATTATGAACGGTTTCTTCTATTTTGTCTCTATATACTACGTATAGGAAATGTTTA
CATTTTCGTATTGTTTTCGATTCACTCTATGAATAGTTCTTACTACAATTTTTTTGTCTAAAGAGTAATA
CTAGAGATAAACATAAAAAATGTAGAGGTCGAGTTTAGATGCAAGTTCAAGGAGCGAAAGGTGGATGGGT
AGGTTATATAGGGATATAGCACAGAGATATATAGCAAAGAGATACTTTTGAGCAATGTTTGTGGAAGCGG
TATTCGCAATATTTTAGTAGCTCGTTACAGTCCGGTGCGTTTTTGGTTTTTTGAAAGTGCGTCTTCAGAG
CGCTTTTGGTTTTCAAAAGCGCTCTGAAGTTCCTATACTTTCTAGAGAATAGGAACTTCGGAATAGGAAC
TTCAAAGCGTTTCCGAAAACGAGCGCTTCCGAAAATGCAACGCGAGCTGCGCACATACAGCTCACTGTTC
ACGTCGCACCTATATCTGCGTGTTGCCTGTATATATATATACATGAGAAGAACGGCATAGTGCGTGTTTA
TGCTTAAATGCGTACTTATATGCGTCTATTTATGTAGGATGAAAGGTAGTCTAGTACCTCCTGTGATATT
ATCCCATTCCATGCGGGGTATCGTATGCTTCCTTCAGCACTACCCTTTAGCTGTTCTATATGCTGCCACT
CCTCAATTGGATTAGTCTCATCCTTCAATGCTATCATTTCCTTTGATATTGGATCATATGCATAGTACCG
AGAAACTAGTGCGAAGTAGTGATCAGGTATTGCTGTTATCTGATGAGTATACGTTGTCCTGGCCACGGCA
GAAGCACGCTTATCGCTCCAATTTCCCACAACATTAGTCAACTCCGTTAGGCCCTTCATTGAAAGAAATG
AGGTCATCAAATGTCTTCCAATGTGAGATTTTGGGCCATTTTTTATAGCAAAGATTGAATAAGGCGCATT
TTTCTTCAAAGCTC
Features (pLannotate 1.2.2; 18 found; start..end, strand, type, name):
     26..130     +  promoter       AmpR promoter: bla
    131..991     +  CDS            AmpR: β-lactamase; bla; confers resistance to ampicillin, carbenicillin, and related antibiotics
   1162..1750    +  rep_origin     ori: high-copy-number ColE1/pMB1/pBR322/pUC origin of replication
   1936..2076    -  misc_feature   bom: basis of mobility region from pBR322
   2178..2218    -  CDS            rop (fragment): Rop protein, which maintains plasmids at low copy number; rop
   2217..2242    +  promoter       ADH1 promoter (fragment): S. cerevisiae ADH1; promoter for alcohol dehydrogenase 1
   2376..2817    +  promoter       GAL1 promoter: S. cerevisiae GAL1; inducible promoter, regulated by Gal4
   2844..2867    +  CDS            3xFLAG (fragment): three tandem FLAG® epitope tags
   2864..3611    +  CDS            APEX2 (fragment): soybean ascorbate peroxidase, engineered to serve as a monomeric tag for electron microscopy and live-cell proteomics (Lam et al., 2015) more active than the original APEX due to the A134P mutation
   3618..3644    +  CDS            NES: nuclear export signal from the HIV Rev protein (Fischer et al., 1995)
   3899..4033    +  CDS            ADH1 (fragment): ADH1_YEAST - Also known as ADC1. Experimental evidence at protein level: Swiss-Prot protein existence level 1. This isozyme preferentially catalyzes the conversion of primary unbranched alcohols to their corresponding aldehydes. Also shows activity toward secondary alcohols. From Saccharomyces cerevisiae (strain ATCC 204508 / S288c) (Baker's yeast).
   4037..4224    +  terminator     ADH1 terminator: S. cerevisiae ADH1; transcription terminator for the S. cerevisiae alcohol dehydrogenase 1 (ADH1) gene
   4245..4278    +  protein_bind   loxP: Cre-mediated recombination occurs in the 8-bp core sequence (GCATACAT). Cre recombinase
   4303..4425    +  CDS            NFS1 (fragment): NFS1_YEAST - Also known as SPL1 From Saccharomyces cerevisiae (strain ATCC 204508 / S288c) (Baker's yeast).
   4787..5881    -  CDS            LEU2: 3-isopropylmalate dehydrogenase, required for leucine biosynthesis; S. cerevisiae LEU2; yeast auxotrophic marker
   5882..6286    -  promoter       LEU2 promoter: S. cerevisiae LEU2
   6286..6609    +  CDS            RAF1 (fragment): RAF_YEAST - Experimental evidence at transcript level: Swiss-Prot protein existence level 2. Antagonizes transcriptional repression of recombinase FLP by REP1-REP2. May play a role in plasmid partitioning. From Saccharomyces cerevisiae (strain ATCC 204508 / S288c) (Baker's yeast).
   6763..8105    -  rep_origin     2μ ori: yeast 2μ plasmid origin of replication
