[The description below was written by a language model from this plasmid's Addgene catalogue record and pLannotate feature annotations shown in this document.]
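Description:
pJH124 is a yeast episomal expression plasmid, catalogued as built on the pRS425 backbone, that produces FLAG-tagged APEX2 in Saccharomyces cerevisiae under galactose control. It is a shuttle vector. In E. coli it replicates from a high-copy ColE1/pUC-type origin and is selected with ampicillin through the bla gene. In yeast it is maintained at multiple copies by the 2μ origin and selected by leucine prototrophy through LEU2 with its own promoter. Remnants of pBR322-derived sequence (the bom site and a rop fragment), a short ADH1 promoter fragment and a single loxP site are also annotated, but the record assigns them no function.

The expression cassette consists of the GAL1 promoter with its Gal4-responsive upstream activating sequence, an N-terminal FLAG epitope (annotated as a short match to 3xFLAG, consistent with a single tag), the APEX2 coding sequence, and a C-terminal nuclear export signal derived from HIV Rev. APEX2 is an engineered soybean ascorbate peroxidase whose A134P substitution makes it more active than the original APEX. The catalogue's species entry of budding yeast therefore reflects the expression host rather than the origin of the gene. The NES should bias the enzyme toward the cytoplasm.

The catalogue describes the backbone modification as a GAL4 terminator, whereas both feature tables annotate an ADH1 coding fragment and the ADH1 terminator downstream of the insert. The sequenced and depositor records differ by only a few bases and agree in layout. The plasmid is intended for inducible, proximity-dependent biotin labelling in yeast, with the FLAG tag allowing detection of the enzyme.
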