Addgene plasmid #102951: pJH124
Purpose: Expresses FLAG-APEX2 in Saccharomyces cerevisiae under control of GAL1 promoter
Depositing lab: Peter Espenshade. Depositing organization: Johns Hopkins University and School of Medicine. Publication: Proximity-dependent biotin labeling in yeast using the engineered ascorbate peroxidase APEX2. Hwang J, Espenshade PJ. Biochem J. 2016 Jun 7. pii: BCJ20160106. 10.1042/BCJ20160106 PubMed 27274088.
Backbone
  Vector backbone: pRS425
  Backbone manufacturer: ATCC
  Backbone size w/o insert (bp): 7500
  Total vector size (bp): 8500
  Modifications to backbone: GAL1-inducible promoter / GAL4 terminator
  Vector type: Yeast Expression
  Selectable markers: LEU2
Growth in bacteria
  Bacterial resistance: Ampicillin, 100 μg/mL
  Growth temperature: 37°C
  Growth strain: DH5alpha
  Copy number: Unknown
Gene/Insert
  Gene/Insert name: APEX2-NES
  Species: S. cerevisiae (budding yeast)
  Insert size (bp): 786
  GenBank ID: Addgene Plasmid #49386
  Promoter: GAL1
  Tag / fusion protein: FLAG (N terminal on insert)
  Cloning method: Gibson Cloning
  Sequencing primers: 5′ GTTTGTATTACTTCTTATTCAAATGTC
Terms and licenses: Academic/Nonprofit Terms; Industry Terms: Not Available to Industry
How to cite: pJH124 was a gift from Peter Espenshade (Addgene plasmid # 102951 ; http://n2t.net/addgene:102951 ; RRID:Addgene_102951)
